>Addgene plasmid #61949 | 4QQI | depositor partial sequence | sequence record 101239 | Insert DNA Sequence
TCTACCACACCTCTGTTAGCAAATTCTTTGTCTGTTCACCAGTTGGCTGCTCAGGGAGAGATGCTCTATC
TGGCTACTCGTATCGAACAAGAAAATGTTATCAATCACACGGATGAAGAAGGATTTACTCCTCTGATGTG
GGCTGCAGCACACGGGCAAATAGCTGTGGTAGAGTTCCTACTTCAGAATGGTGCTGATCCCCAACTTTTA
GGAAAAGGTCGAGAAAGTGCACTGTCGTTGGCCTGTAGTAAAGGCTACACAGATATTGTCAAAATGCTGC
TTGATTGTGGAGTTGATGTAAATGAATATGATTGGAATGGAGGAACACCTCTGCTTTATGCTGTACATGG
AAATCATGTGAAATGTGTAAAGATGCTCTTAGAAAGTGGGGCTGATCCAACAATTGAAACTGACTCTGGA
TATAATTCTATGGATCTAGCTGTAGCCCTAGGCTATAGAAGTGTTCAACAGGTTATTGAGTCACATTTGT
TGAAGCTGCTTCAAAATATCAAGGAG
