>Addgene plasmid #61949 | 4QQI | addgene partial sequence | sequence record 101834 | T7 5'-TAATACGACTCACTATAGGG-3'
GTTTAACTTTAAGAAGGAGATATACCATGCATCATCATCATCATCACAGCAGCGGCAGAGAAAACTTGTA
TTTCCAGGGCTCTACCACACCTCTGTTAGCAAATTCTTTGTCTGTTCACCAGTTGGCTGCTCAGGGAGAG
ATGCTCTATCTGGCTACTCGTATCGAACAAGAAAATGTTATCAATCACACGGATGAAGAAGGATTTACTC
CTCTGATGTGGGCTGCAGCACACGGGCAAATAGCTGTGGTAGAGTTCCTACTTCAGAATGGTGCTGATCC
CCAACTTTTAGGAAAAGGTCGAGAAAGTGCACTGTCGTTGGCCTGTAGTAAAGGCTACACAGATATTGTC
AAAATGCTGCTTGATTGTGGAGTTGATGTAAATGAATATGATTGGAATGGAGGAACACCTCTGCTTTATG
CTGTACATGGAAATCATGTGAAATGTGTAAAGATGCTCTTAGAAAGTGGGGCTGATCCAACAATTGAAAC
TGACTCTGGATATAATTCTATGGATCTAGCTGTAGCCCTAGGCTATAGAAGTGTTCAACAGGTTATTGAG
TCACATTTGTTGAAGCTGCTTCAAAATATCAAGGAGTGATGACGAAGCTTGCGGCCGCACTCGAGCACCA
CCACCACCACCACTGAGATCCGGCTGCTAACAAAAGCCCGAAAAGGAAGCTGAGTTGGCTGCTGCCACCG
CTGAGC
