>Addgene plasmid #61949 | 4QQI | addgene partial sequence | sequence record 101835 | T7term 5'-GCTAGTTATTGCTCAGCGG-3'
GCGAAATTAATACGACTCACTATAGGGGAATTGTGAGCGGATAACAATTCCCCTCTAGAAATAATTTTGT
TTAACTTTAAGAAGGAGATATACCATGCATCATCATCATCATCACAGCAGCGGCAGAGAAAACTTGTATT
TCCAGGGCTCTACCACACCTCTGTTAGCAAATTCTTTGTCTGTTCACCAGTTGGCTGCTCAGGGAGAGAT
GCTCTATCTGGCTACTCGTATCGAACAAGAAAATGTTATCAATCACACGGATGAAGAAGGATTTACTCCT
CTGATGTGGGCTGCAGCACACGGGCAAATAGCTGTGGTAGAGTTCCTACTTCAGAATGGTGCTGATCCCC
AACTTTTAGGAAAAGGTCGAGAAAGTGCACTGTCGTTGGCCTGTAGTAAAGGCTACACAGATATTGTCAA
AATGCTGCTTGATTGTGGAGTTGATGTAAATGAATATGATTGGAATGGAGGAACACCTCTGCTTTATGCT
GTACATGGAAATCATGTGAAATGTGTAAAGATGCTCTTAGAAAGTGGGGCTGATCCAACAATTGAAACTG
ACTCTGGATATAATTCTATGGATCTAGCTGTAGCCCTAGGCTATAGAAGTGTTCAACAGGTTATTGAGTC
ACATTTGTTGAAGCTGCTTCAAAATATCAAGGAGTGATGACGAAGCTTGCGGCCGCACTCGAGCACCACC
ACCACCACCACTGAGATCCGGCTGCT
