[The description below was written by a language model from this plasmid's Addgene catalogue record.]
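Description:
4QQI is a bacterial expression plasmid built on the pET28-MHL backbone, a pET-family vector designed for producing recombinant proteins in E. coli for structural biology. It confers kanamycin resistance and is listed as high copy. The record does not itemise the origin of replication or other backbone features, and no feature table is provided.

The insert is a 516 bp fragment of human ANKRA2 (also known as ANKRA), an ankyrin repeat family protein, introduced by ligation-independent cloning. As the purpose statement warns, this is a crystallography construct that may not encode the full open reading frame. At that insert size it most likely represents a defined fragment rather than the whole protein. The plasmid name corresponds to the Protein Data Bank entry for the structure solved with this material. Any mutation is described only by reference to depositor comments that are not included here, so sequence differences from the reference cannot be specified.

Expression is driven by the T7 promoter, which requires a host supplying T7 RNA polymerase. The backbone adds an N-terminal hexahistidine tag followed by a short linker and a TEV protease recognition site, allowing nickel-affinity purification and subsequent tag removal. A C-terminal 6xHis tag is also listed as present on the backbone, but the record does not say whether it is translated in frame with this insert. The construct is typically used to produce purified ANKRA2 protein for crystallisation, structure determination and related biochemical or binding studies.
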