Addgene plasmid #61949: 4QQI
Purpose: Bacterial expression for structure determination; may not be full ORF
Depositing lab: Cheryl Arrowsmith. Depositing organization: University of Toronto.
Backbone
  Vector backbone: pET28-MHL
  Backbone manufacturer: Addgene Plasmid 26096
  Vector type: Bacterial Expression
Growth in bacteria
  Bacterial resistance: Kanamycin, 50 μg/mL
  Growth temperature: 37°C
  Growth strain: DH5alpha
  Copy number: High Copy
Gene/Insert
  Gene/Insert name: ANKRA:JMC023-D07:C211743 (alt name: PDB ID: 4QQI)
  Species: H. sapiens (human)
  Insert size (bp): 516
  Mutation: See comments
  GenBank ID: gi|142363765
  Entrez Gene: ANKRA2 (a.k.a. ANKRA)
  Promoter: T7
  Tag / fusion protein: MHHHHHHSSGRENLYFQG (N terminal on backbone); 6xHis (C terminal on backbone)
  Cloning method: Ligation Independent Cloning
  Sequencing primers: 5′ T7; 3′ T7 Terminal
Terms and licenses: Academic/Nonprofit Terms; Industry Terms: Not Available to Industry
How to cite: 4QQI was a gift from Cheryl Arrowsmith (Addgene plasmid # 61949 ; http://n2t.net/addgene:61949 ; RRID:Addgene_61949)
